>Addgene plasmid #193826 | pCDNA5/FRT-ChemoD-NAD | addgene full sequence | sequence record 381954 | Addgene NGS Result
GACGGATCGGGAGATCTCCCGATCCCCTATGGTGCACTCTCAGTACAATCTGCTCTGATGCCGCATAGTT
AAGCCAGTATCTGCTCCCTGCTTGTGTGTTGGAGGTCGCTGAGTAGTGCGCGAGCAAAATTTAAGCTACA
ACAAGGCAAGGCTTGACCGACAATTGCATGAAGAAGCTGCTTAGGGTTAGGCGTTTTGCGCTGCTTCGCG
ATGTACGGGCCAGATATACGCGTTGACATTGATTATTGACTAGTTATTAATAGTAATCAATTACGGGGTC
ATTAGTTCATAGCCCATATATGGAGTTCCGCGTTACATAACTTACGGTAAATGGCCCGCCTGGCTGACCG
CCCAACGACCCCCGCCCATTGACGTCAATAATGACGTATGTTCCCATAGTAACGCCAATAGGGACTTTCC
ATTGACGTCAATGGGTGGAGTATTTACGGTAAACTGCCCACTTGGCAGTACATCAAGTGTATCATATGCC
AAGTACGCCCCCTATTGACGTCAATGACGGTAAATGGCCCGCCTGGCATTATGCCCAGTACATGACCTTA
TGGGACTTTCCTACTTGGCAGTACATCTACGTATTAGTCATCGCTATTACCATGGTGATGCGGTTTTGGC
AGTACATCAATGGGCGTGGATAGCGGTTTGACTCACGGGGATTTCCAAGTCTCCACCCCATTGACGTCAA
TGGGAGTTTGTTTTGGCACCAAAATCAACGGGACTTTCCAAAATGTCGTAACAACTCCGCCCCATTGACG
CAAATGGGCGGTAGGCGTGTACGGTGGGAGGTCTATATAAGCAGAGCTCTCTGGCTAACTAGAGAACCCA
CTGCTTACTGGCTTATCGAAATTAATACGACTCACTATAGGGAGACCCAAGCTGGCTAGCGTTTAAACTT
ACCACCATGGTCAGTAAGGGCGAAGAACTGTTTACGGGCGTAGTTCCGATTCTGGTTGAGCTTGATGGTG
ATGTGAATGGGCACAAATTCAGCGTTTCTGGTGAAGGTGAAGGTGATGCGACGTATGGCAAGCTCACGCT
GAAACTGATCTGTACAACCGGGAAACTCCCAGTTCCCTGGCCAACCTTAGTGACCACCTTTGGCTATGGG
CTGATGTGCTTTGCGCGTTATCCGGATCACATGAAACAGCATGACTTCTTTAAAAGCGCAATGCCTGAAG
GTTATGTGCAAGAACGGACCATCTTCTTTAAAGACGATGGCAACTACAAAACCCGTGCCGAAGTCAAGTT
TGAGGGTGACACCTTGGTCAATCGCATCGAACTGAAAGGCATTGACTTCAAAGAAGATGGCAACATTCTG
GGTCATAAACTGGAATACAACTGGAATTCCCATAACGTGTATATTATGGCCGACAAACAGAAGAATGGCA
TCAAAGTGAACTTCAAGATTCGCCATAACATTGAGGATGGCTCGGTGCAATTAGCGGACCATTACCAGCA
GAACACTCCGATTGGTGATGGACCTGTATTGTTACCGGATAATCACTACCTGTCAACACAGTCGAAACTG
AGCAAAGACCCGAATGAGAAACGCGATCACATGGTCCTGCTTGAGTTTGTACGCGCTGCAGGAATCACGG
GTGGCACCATGACACTGGAAGAAGCTCGTAAACGTGTAAACGAACTTCGTGATCTGATCCGTTATCACAA
TTACCGGTACTACGTGTTGGCCGACCCCGAGATTAGCGATGCAGAGTACGATCGTCTGCTGCGCGAACTG
AAGGAGTTGGAGGAACGTTTTCCTGAGCTCAAATCGCCGGATTCACCGACATTACAAGTGGGCGCACGGC
CGCTGGAAGCCACGTTCCGTCCCGTGCGCCATCCGACACGCATGTACAGTCTGGATAACGCATTCAACTT
GGATGAACTGAAAGCCTTTGAGGAACGTATCGAACGCGCGCTCGGGCGCAAAGGTCCGTTCGCCTATACA
GTTGAACATCTAGTGGATGGCCTGAGCGTCAACTTATATTACGAAGAAGGAGTGTTGGTTTACGGCGCAA
CGCGTGGCGACGGTGAAGTGGGTGAGGAAGTTACTCAAAATTTACTCACCATCCCGACTATTCCACGCCG
TCTGAAAGGTGTCCCGGAACGCCTCGAGGTGCGTGGCGAAGTGTACATGCCGATTGAGGCGTTTCTGCGC
CTGAATGAAGAACTGGAGGAACGTGGCGAGCGCATTTTTAAAAATCCGCGTAACGCTGCAGCAGGCAGCT
TGCGCCAGAAAGATCCGCGCATTACGGCTAAGCGTGGTTTGCGCGCAACCTTCTGGGCGTTAGGTCTGGG
TCTCGAAGAGGTGGAGCGTGAAGGAGTAGCGACTCAATTTGCGTTGCTGCATTGGCTCAAAGAGAAAGGG
TTCCCGGTCGAACACGGATATGCACGTGCCGTTGGGGCGGAAGGCGTGGAGGCGGTTTATCAGGACTGGC
TGAAAAAACGCCGTGCGCTGCCGTTTGAGGCGAATGGAGTTGCGGTCAAACTGGATGAACTTGCCCTGTG
GCGTGAACTGGGATACACCGCGCGTGCACCGCGTTTTGCCATTGCGTACAAGTTCCCTTCTGGCGGTATC
GGTACTGGCTTTCCATTCGACCCCCATTATGTGGAAGTCCTGGGCGAGCGCATGCACTACGTCGATGTTG
GTCCGCGCGATGGCACCCCTGTGCTGTTCCTGCACGGTAACCCGACCTCCTCCTACGTGTGGCGCAACAT
CATCCCGCATGTTGCACCGACCCATCGCTGCATTGCTCCAGACCTGATCGGTATGGGCAAATCCGACAAA
CCAGACCTGGGTTATTTCTTCGACGACCACGTCCGCTTCATGGATGCCTTCATCGAAGCCCTGGGTCTGG
AAGAGGTCGTCCTGGTCATTCACGACTGGGGCTCCGCTCTGGGTTTCCACTGGGCCAAGCGCAATCCAGA
GCGCGTCAAAGGTATTGCATTTATGGAGTTCATCCGCCCTATCCCGACCTGGGACGAATGGCCAGAATTT
GCCCGCGAGACCTTCCAGGCCTTCCGCACCACCGACGTCGGCCGCAAGCTGATCATCGATCAGAACGTTT
TTATCGAGGGTACGCTGTGGATGGGTGTCGTCCGCCCGCTGACTGAAGTCGAGATGGACCATTACCGCGA
GCCGTTCCTGAATCCTGTTGACCGCGAGCCACTGTGGCGCTTCCCAAACGAGCTGCCAATCGCCGGTGAG
CCAGCGAACATCGTCGCGCTGGTCGAAGAATACATGGACTGGCTGCACCAGTCCCCTGTCCCGAAGCTGC
TGTTCTGGGGCACCCCAGGCGTTCTGATCCCACCGGCCGAAGCCGCTCGCCTGGCCAAAAGCCTGCCTAA
CTGCAAGGCTGTGGACATCGGCCCGGGTGAAAATCTGCTGCAAGAAGACAACCCGGACCTGATCGGCAGC
GAGATCGCGCGCTGGCTGTCTACTCTGGAGATTTCCGGTTAGTCTAGAGGGCCCGTTTAAACCCGCTGAT
CAGCCTCGACTGTGCCTTCTAGTTGCCAGCCATCTGTTGTTTGCCCCTCCCCCGTGCCTTCCTTGACCCT
GGAAGGTGCCACTCCCACTGTCCTTTCCTAATAAAATGAGGAAATTGCATCGCATTGTCTGAGTAGGTGT
CATTCTATTCTGGGGGGTGGGGTGGGGCAGGACAGCAAGGGGGAGGATTGGGAAGACAATAGCAGGCATG
CTGGGGATGCGGTGGGCTCTATGGCTTCTGAGGCGGAAAGAACCAGCTGGGGCTCTAGGGGGTATCCCC
[124 nt withheld, positions 3780-3903]
C
[91 nt withheld, positions 3905-3995]
AGGGTGATGGTTCACGTACCTAGAAGTTCCTATTCCGAAGTTCCTATTCTCTAGAAAGTATAGGAACTTC
CTTGGCCAAAAAGCCTGAACTCACCGCGACGTCTGTCGAGAAGTTTCTGATCGAAAAGTTCGACAGCGTC
TCCGACCTGATGCAGCTCTCGGAGGGCGAAGAATCTCGTGCTTTCAGCTTCGATGTAGGAGGGCGTGGAT
ATGTCCTGCGGGTAAATAGCTGCGCCGATGGTTTCTACAAAGATCGTTATGTTTATCGGCACTTTGCATC
GGCCGCGCTCCCGATTCCGGAAGTGCTTGACATTGGGGAATTCAGCGAGAGCCTGACCTATTGCATCTCC
CGCCGTGCACAGGGTGTCACGTTGCAAGACCTGCCTGAAACCGAACTGCCCGCTGTTCTGCAGCCGGTCG
CGGAGGCCATGGATGCGATCGCTGCGGCCGATCTTAGCCAGACGAGCGGGTTCGGCCCATTCGGACCGCA
AGGAATCGGTCAATACACTACATGGCGTGATTTCATATGCGCGATTGCTGATCCCCATGTGTATCACTGG
CAAACTGTGATGGACGACACCGTCAGTGCGTCCGTCGCGCAGGCTCTCGATGAGCTGATGCTTTGGGCCG
AGGACTGCCCCGAAGTCCGGCACCTCGTGCACGCGGATTTCGGCTCCAACAATGTCCTGACGGACAATGG
CCGCATAACAGCGGTCATTGACTGGAGCGAGGCGATGTTCGGGGATTCCCAATACGAGGTCGCCAACATC
TTCTTCTGGAGGCCGTGGTTGGCTTGTATGGAGCAGCAGACGCGCTACTTCGAGCGGAGGCATCCGGAGC
TTGCAGGATCGCCGCGGCTCCGGGCGTATATGCTCCGCATTGGTCTTGACCAACTCTATCAGAGCTTGGT
TGACGGCAATTTCGATGATGCAGCTTGGGCGCAGGGTCGATGCGACGCAATCGTCCGATCCGGAGCCGGG
ACTGTCGGGCGTACACAAATCGCCCGCAGAAGCGCGGCCGTCTGGACCGATGGCTGTGTAGAAGTACTCG
CCGATAGTGGAAACCGACGCCCCAGCACTCGTCCGAGGGCAAAGGAATAGCACGTACTACGAGATTTCGA
TTCCACCGCCGCCTTCTATGAAAGGTTGGGCTTCGGAATCGTTTTCCGGGACGCCGGCTGGATGATCCTC
CAGCGCGGGGATCTCATGCTGGAGTTCTTCGCCCACCCCAACTTGTTTATTGCAGCTTATAATGGTTACA
AATAAAGCAATAGCATCACAAATTTCACAAATAAAGCATTTTTTTCACTGCATTCTAGTTGTGGTTTGTC
CAAACTCATCAATGTATCTTATCATGTCTGTATACCGTCGACCTCTAGCTAGAGCTTGGCGTAATCATGG
TCATAGCTGTTTCCTGTGTGAAATTGTTATCCGCTCACAATTCCACACAACATACGAGCCGGAAGCATAA
AGTGTAAAGCCTGGGGTGCCTAATGAGTGAGCTAACTCACATTAATTGCGTTGCGCTCACTGCCCGCTTT
CCAGTCGGGAAACCTGTCGTGCCAGCTGCATTAATGAATCGGCCAACGCGCGGGGAGAGGCGGTTTGCGT
ATTGGGCGCTCTTCCGCTTCCTCGCTCACTGACTCGCTGCGCTCGGTCGTTCGGCTGCGGCGAGCGGTAT
CAGCTCACTCAAAGGCGGTAATACGGTTATCCACAGAATCAGGGGATAACGCAGGAAAGAACATGTGAGC
AAAAGGCCAGCAAAAGGCCAGGAACCGTAAAAAGGCCGCGTTGCTGGCGTTTTTCCATAGGCTCCGCCCC
CCTGACGAGCATCACAAAAATCGACGCTCAAGTCAGAGGTGGCGAAACCCGACAGGACTATAAAGATACC
AGGCGTTTCCCCCTGGAAGCTCCCTCGTGCGCTCTCCTGTTCCGACCCTGCCGCTTACCGGATACCTGTC
CGCCTTTCTCCCTTCGGGAAGCGTGGCGCTTTCTCATAGCTCACGCTGTAGGTATCTCAGTTCGGTGTAG
GTCGTTCGCTCCAAGCTGGGCTGTGTGCACGAACCCCCCGTTCAGCCCGACCGCTGCGCCTTATCCGGTA
ACTATCGTCTTGAGTCCAACCCGGTAAGACACGACTTATCGCCACTGGCAGCAGCCACTGGTAACAGGAT
TAGCAGAGCGAGGTATGTAGGCGGTGCTACAGAGTTCTTGAAGTGGTGGCCTAACTACGGCTACACTAGA
AGAACAGTATTTGGTATCTGCGCTCTGCTGAAGCCAGTTACCTTCGGAAAAAGAGTTGGTAGCTCTTGAT
CCGGCAAACAAACCACCGCTGGTAGCGGTGGTTTTTTTGTTTGCAAGCAGCAGATTACGCGCAGAAAAAA
AGGATCTCAAGAAGATCCTTTGATCTTTTCTACGGGGTCTGACGCTCAGTGGAACGAAAACTCACGTTAA
GGGATTTTGGTCATGAGATTATCAAAAAGGATCTTCACCTAGATCCTTTTAAATTAAAAATGAAGTTTTA
AATCAATCTAAAGTATATATGAGTAAACTTGGTCTGACAGTTACCAATGCTTAATCAGTGAGGCACCTAT
CTCAGCGATCTGTCTATTTCGTTCATCCATAGTTGCCTGACTCCCCGTCGTGTAGATAACTACGATACGG
GAGGGCTTACCATCTGGCCCCAGTGCTGCAATGATACCGCGAGACCCACGCTCACCGGCTCCAGATTTAT
CAGCAATAAACCAGCCAGCCGGAAGGGCCGAGCGCAGAAGTGGTCCTGCAACTTTATCCGCCTCCATCCA
GTCTATTAATTGTTGCCGGGAAGCTAGAGTAAGTAGTTCGCCAGTTAATAGTTTGCGCAACGTTGTTGCC
ATTGCTACAGGCATCGTGGTGTCACGCTCGTCGTTTGGTATGGCTTCATTCAGCTCCGGTTCCCAACGAT
CAAGGCGAGTTACATGATCCCCCATGTTGTGCAAAAAAGCGGTTAGCTCCTTCGGTCCTCCGATCGTTGT
CAGAAGTAAGTTGGCCGCAGTGTTATCACTCATGGTTATGGCAGCACTGCATAATTCTCTTACTGTCATG
CCATCCGTAAGATGCTTTTCTGTGACTGGTGAGTACTCAACCAAGTCATTCTGAGAATAGTGTATGCGGC
GACCGAGTTGCTCTTGCCCGGCGTCAATACGGGATAATACCGCGCCACATAGCAGAACTTTAAAAGTGCT
CATCATTGGAAAACGTTCTTCGGGGCGAAAACTCTCAAGGATCTTACCGCTGTTGAGATCCAGTTCGATG
TAACCCACTCGTGCACCCAACTGATCTTCAGCATCTTTTACTTTCACCAGCGTTTCTGGGTGAGCAAAAA
CAGGAAGGCAAAATGCCGCAAAAAAGGGAATAAGGGCGACACGGAAATGTTGAATACTCATACTCTTCCT
TTTTCAATATTATTGAAGCATTTATCAGGGTTATTGTCTCATGAGCGGATACATATTTGAATGTATTTAG
AAAAATAAACAAATAGGGGTTCCGCGCACATTTCCCCGAAAAGTGCCACCTGACGTC
Features (pLannotate 1.2.2; 22 found; start..end, strand, type, name):
     28..80      -  misc_feature   bom (fragment): basis of mobility region from pBR322
    235..614     +  enhancer       CMV enhancer: human cytomegalovirus immediate early enhancer
    615..818     +  promoter       CMV promoter: human cytomegalovirus (CMV) immediate early promoter
    814..847     +  LTR            5' LTR (truncated) (fragment): truncated 5' long terminal repeat (LTR) from HIV-1
    863..881     +  promoter       T7 promoter: promoter for bacteriophage T7 RNA polymerase
    917..1615    +  CDS            mCitrine: mCitrine is a basic (constitutively fluorescent) yellow fluorescent protein published in 2001, derived from Aequorea victoria.
   1619..2581    +  CDS            ligA (fragment): DNLJ_THET8 - Also known as lig, ligT. Experimental evidence at protein level: Swiss-Prot protein existence level 1. DNA ligase that catalyzes the formation of phosphodiester linkages between 5'-phosphoryl and 3'-hydroxyl groups in double- stranded DNA using NAD as a coenzyme and as the energy source for the reaction. It is essential for DNA replication and repair of damaged DNA. From Thermus thermophilus (strain ATCC 27634 / DSM 579 / HB8).
   2588..3468    +  CDS            HaloTag® (fragment): modified bacterial dehalogenase that forms covalent bonds with chloroalkane derivatives
   3510..3734    +  polyA_signal   bGH poly(A) signal: bovine growth hormone polyadenylation signal
   3738..3759    +  promoter       SV40 promoter (fragment): SV40 enhancer and early promoter
   3780..4013    +  rep_origin     f1 ori (fragment) (sequence partly withheld): f1 bacteriophage origin of replication; arrow indicates direction of (+) strand synthesis
   4018..4065    +  protein_bind   FRT: FLP-mediated recombination occurs in the 8-bp core sequence TCTAGAAA (Turan and Bode, 2011). FLP recombinase from the Saccharomyces cerevisiae 2μ plasmid
   4073..5095    +  CDS            HygR: aminoglycoside phosphotransferase from E. coli; aph(4)-Ia; confers resistance to hygromycin
   5105..5230    +  CDS            ble (fragment): BLE_KLEPN - Experimental evidence at protein level: Swiss-Prot protein existence level 1. Binding protein with a strong affinity to the bleomycin family of antibiotics. Binds to CL990; an antimitotic-antibiotic compound. From Klebsiella pneumoniae.
   5225..5346    +  polyA_signal   SV40 poly(A) signal: SV40 polyadenylation signal
   5419..5435    -  protein_bind   lac operator: The lac repressor binds to the lac operator to inhibit transcription in E. coli. This inhibition can be relieved by adding lactose or isopropyl-β-D-thiogalactopyranoside (IPTG). lac repressor encoded by lacI
   5443..5473    -  promoter       lac promoter: promoter for the E. coli lac operon
   5488..5509    -  protein_bind   CAP binding site: CAP binding activates transcription in the presence of cAMP. E. coli catabolite activator protein
   5522..5614    -  CDS            lacI (fragment): lac repressor; lacI; The lac repressor binds to the lac operator to inhibit transcription in E. coli. This inhibition can be relieved by adding lactose or isopropyl-β-D-thiogalactopyranoside (IPTG).
   5797..6385    -  rep_origin     ori: high-copy-number ColE1/pMB1/pBR322/pUC origin of replication
   6556..7416    -  CDS            AmpR: β-lactamase; bla; confers resistance to ampicillin, carbenicillin, and related antibiotics
   7417..7521    -  promoter       AmpR promoter: bla
