[The description below was written by a language model from this plasmid's Addgene catalogue record and pLannotate feature annotations shown in this document.]
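Description:
pCDNA5/FRT-ChemoD-NAD is a mammalian expression plasmid of about 7.5 kb, built on the pcDNA5/FRT backbone and carrying a synthetic NAD biosensor, ChemoD-NAD, under the human cytomegalovirus immediate-early enhancer and promoter. It is propagated in E. coli as a high-copy plasmid through its ColE1/pUC-type origin, with ampicillin selection from the β-lactamase gene. A T7 promoter lies just upstream of the insert, and a bovine growth hormone polyadenylation signal terminates the transcript.

The roughly 2.6 kb insert is a single fusion reading frame made of three annotated parts. The first is an Aequorea-derived fluorescent protein domain, which the annotation software matches to mCitrine but which the catalogue identifies as ShadowG carrying a T225R substitution. The second is a fragment of the NAD-dependent DNA ligase LigA from Thermus thermophilus, which presumably acts as the NAD-binding sensing domain. The third is a HaloTag7 domain bearing L271E, which can be covalently labelled with chloroalkane-linked ligands. The associated publication concerns multicolor biosensors with large dynamic ranges. This fits a design in which analyte binding changes the interaction between the fluorescent protein domain and the labelled HaloTag, although the record does not spell out the readout mechanism.

Downstream of the expression cassette, an FRT site directly precedes a hygromycin resistance coding sequence followed by an SV40 polyadenylation signal. In this backbone the hygromycin gene has no promoter of its own. It becomes active only after FLP-mediated integration into a matching genomic FRT site in a suitable host cell line, which allows selection of isogenic stable lines. The stated purpose is CMV-driven overexpression of ChemoD-NAD in mammalian cell lines.
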