Addgene plasmid #193826: pCDNA5/FRT-ChemoD-NAD
Purpose: CMV overexpression of ChemoD-NAD in mammalian cell lines
Depositing lab: Julien Hiblot. Publication: A general method for the development of multicolor biosensors with large dynamic ranges. Hellweg L, Edenhofer A, Barck L, Huppertz MC, Frei MS, Tarnawski M, Bergner A, Koch B, Johnsson K, Hiblot J. Nat Chem Biol. 2023 Jun 8. doi: 10.1038/s41589-023-01350-1. PubMed 37291200.
Backbone
  Vector backbone: pcDNA5/FRT
  Backbone size w/o insert (bp): 5000
  Vector type: Mammalian Expression
  Selectable markers: Hygromycin
Growth in bacteria
  Bacterial resistance: Ampicillin, 100 μg/mL
  Growth temperature: 37°C
  Growth strain: DH5alpha
  Copy number: High Copy
Gene/Insert
  Gene/Insert name: ChemoD-NAD
  Species: Synthetic
  Insert size (bp): 2600
  Mutation: ShadowG: T225R, HT7: L271E
  Promoter: CMV
  Cloning method: Gibson Cloning
Terms and licenses: Academic/Nonprofit Terms; Industry Terms: Not Available to Industry
How to cite: pCDNA5/FRT-ChemoD-NAD was a gift from Julien Hiblot (Addgene plasmid # 193826 ; http://n2t.net/addgene:193826 ; RRID:Addgene_193826)
